Addgene plasmid #146798: pT7-EGFP-C1-HsNot2_1-352_K
Purpose: Mammalian Expression of HsNot2_1-352
Depositing lab: Elisa Izaurralde. Depositing organization: Max Planck Institute for Developmental Biology. Publication: Structure and assembly of the NOT module of the human CCR4-NOT complex. Boland A, Chen Y, Raisch T, Jonas S, Kuzuoglu-Ozturk D, Wohlbold L, Weichenrieder O, Izaurralde E. Nat Struct Mol Biol. 2013 Nov;20(11):1289-97. doi: 10.1038/nsmb.2681. Epub 2013 Oct 13. PubMed 24121232.
Backbone
  Vector backbone: Unknown
  Vector type: Mammalian Expression
Growth in bacteria
  Bacterial resistance: Kanamycin, 50 μg/mL
  Growth temperature: 37°C
  Growth strain: DH5alpha
  Copy number: High Copy
Gene/Insert
  Gene/Insert name: HsNot2_1-352 (alt names: CDC36; HSPC 131, CNOT2)
  Species: H. sapiens (human)
  Entrez Gene: CNOT2 (a.k.a. CDC36, HSPC131, IDNADFS, NOT2, NOT2H)
  Cloning method: Unknown
Terms and licenses: Academic/Nonprofit Terms; Industry Terms: Not Available to Industry
Depositor comments: ORF extracted from NCBI: NM_014515.4 Plasmids from this collection were made available to the research community and donated after the lab closed. Please note that the sequence provided by the depositing laboratory may be theoretical/predicted or based on Sanger sequencing results. There may be discrepancies between sequencing results obtained by Addgene and the depositor sequence. If an Addgene verified sequence is not available, please contact before placing your order to request that our lab fully sequence the plasmid.
How to cite: pT7-EGFP-C1-HsNot2_1-352_K was a gift from Elisa Izaurralde (Addgene plasmid # 146798 ; http://n2t.net/addgene:146798 ; RRID:Addgene_146798)
