[The description below was written by a language model from this plasmid's Addgene catalogue record and pLannotate feature annotations shown in this document.]
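Description:
pT7-EGFP-C1-HsNot2_1-352_K is a 5,820 nt mammalian expression plasmid that produces an N-terminally EGFP-tagged fragment of human CNOT2 (NOT2), a subunit of the CCR4-NOT deadenylase complex. The catalogue lists the backbone as unknown, but the name and the feature layout match an EGFP-C1-type vector modified to carry a T7 promoter. The plasmid replicates in E. coli at high copy from a ColE1/pUC-type origin and also carries an f1 origin for single-stranded DNA production. A single NeoR/KanR (Tn5 aminoglycoside phosphotransferase) gene provides selection in both hosts. It is driven by a bacterial bla promoter for kanamycin resistance and by the SV40 enhancer/early promoter for G418 selection in mammalian cells, and it ends at an HSV TK polyadenylation signal.

The expression cassette uses the human CMV immediate-early enhancer and promoter. A T7 promoter lies just upstream of the coding region, which would also allow transcription by T7 RNA polymerase. EGFP is followed by a short stretch of multiple cloning site and then the CNOT2 fragment, annotated as a partial CDS that corresponds to residues 1–352 as given in the name. According to the depositor, the ORF derives from an NCBI reference transcript. An SV40 polyadenylation signal terminates the transcript. Several short annotated fragments (HIV-1 LTR, SV40 large T antigen, ble and bGH poly(A)) are most likely incidental sequence matches within backbone regions rather than functional elements.

The associated publication concerns the structure and assembly of the NOT module of the human CCR4-NOT complex. This suggests the truncation was used in human cells to map which parts of CNOT2 mediate interactions within the complex, although the record itself states only mammalian expression as the purpose. The depositor sequence may be theoretical rather than experimentally verified.
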