Features (pLannotate 1.2.2; 18 found; start..end, strand, type, name):
     61..364     +  enhancer       CMV enhancer: human cytomegalovirus immediate early enhancer
    365..568     +  promoter       CMV promoter: human cytomegalovirus (CMV) immediate early promoter
    564..597     +  LTR            5' LTR (truncated) (fragment): truncated 5' long terminal repeat (LTR) from HIV-1
    613..631     +  promoter       T7 promoter: promoter for bacteriophage T7 RNA polymerase
    665..1381    +  CDS            EGFP: EGFP is a basic (constitutively fluorescent) green fluorescent protein published in 1996, derived from Aequorea victoria. It is reported to be a rapidly-maturing weak dimer with moderate acid sensitivity.
   1382..1411    +  misc_feature   MCS (fragment): multiple cloning site
   1412..2464    +  CDS            CNOT2 (fragment): CNOT2_HUMAN - Also known as CDC36, NOT2. Experimental evidence at protein level: Swiss-Prot protein existence level 1. Component of the CCR4-NOT complex which is one of the major cellular mRNA deadenylases and is linked to various cellular processes including bulk mRNA degradation, miRNA-mediated repression, translational repression during translational initiation and general transcription regulation. Additional complex functions may be a consequence of its influence on mRNA expression. Required for the CCR4- NOT complex structural integrity. Can repress transcription and may link the CCR4-NOT
   2467..2489    +  misc_feature   MCS (fragment): multiple cloning site
   2501..2585    +  CDS            large T antigen (fragment): large T antigen from SV40 (simian virus 40)
   2608..2729    +  polyA_signal   SV40 poly(A) signal: SV40 polyadenylation signal
   2763..3191    -  rep_origin     f1 ori (sequence partly withheld): f1 bacteriophage origin of replication; arrow indicates direction of (+) strand synthesis
   3218..3322    +  promoter       AmpR promoter: bla
   3324..3681    +  promoter       SV40 promoter: SV40 enhancer and early promoter
   3716..4510    +  CDS            NeoR/KanR: aminoglycoside phosphotransferase from Tn5; aph(3')-II (or nptII); confers resistance to neomycin, kanamycin, and G418 (Geneticin®)
   4531..4683    +  CDS            ble (fragment): BLE_KLEPN - Experimental evidence at protein level: Swiss-Prot protein existence level 1. Binding protein with a strong affinity to the bleomycin family of antibiotics. Binds to CL990; an antimitotic-antibiotic compound. From Klebsiella pneumoniae.
   4742..4789    +  polyA_signal   HSV TK poly(A) signal: herpes simplex virus thymidine kinase polyadenylation signal (Cole and Stacy, 1985)
   4880..4896    -  polyA_signal   bGH poly(A) signal (fragment): bovine growth hormone polyadenylation signal
   5118..5706    +  rep_origin     ori: high-copy-number ColE1/pMB1/pBR322/pUC origin of replication
>Addgene plasmid #146798 | pT7-EGFP-C1-HsNot2_1-352_K | depositor full sequence | sequence record 289244 | Full Sequence
TAGTTATTAATAGTAATCAATTACGGGGTCATTAGTTCATAGCCCATATATGGAGTTCCGCGTTACATAA
CTTACGGTAAATGGCCCGCCTGGCTGACCGCCCAACGACCCCCGCCCATTGACGTCAATAATGACGTATG
TTCCCATAGTAACGCCAATAGGGACTTTCCATTGACGTCAATGGGTGGAGTATTTACGGTAAACTGCCCA
CTTGGCAGTACATCAAGTGTATCATATGCCAAGTACGCCCCCTATTGACGTCAATGACGGTAAATGGCCC
GCCTGGCATTATGCCCAGTACATGACCTTATGGGACTTTCCTACTTGGCAGTACATCTACGTATTAGTCA
TCGCTATTACCATGGTGATGCGGTTTTGGCAGTACATCAATGGGCGTGGATAGCGGTTTGACTCACGGGG
ATTTCCAAGTCTCCACCCCATTGACGTCAATGGGAGTTTGTTTTGGCACCAAAATCAACGGGACTTTCCA
AAATGTCGTAACAACTCCGCCCCATTGACGCAAATGGGCGGTAGGCGTGTACGGTGGGAGGTCTATATAA
GCAGAGCTCTCTGGCTAACTAGAGAACCCACTGCTTACTGGCTTATCGAAATTAATACGACTCACTATAG
GGAGACCCAAGCTCTAGCGCTACCGGTCGCCACCATGGTGAGCAAGGGCGAGGAGCTGTTCACCGGGGTG
GTGCCCATCCTGGTCGAGCTGGACGGCGACGTAAACGGCCACAAGTTCAGCGTGTCCGGCGAGGGCGAGG
GCGATGCCACCTACGGCAAGCTGACCCTGAAGTTCATCTGCACCACCGGCAAGCTGCCCGTGCCCTGGCC
CACCCTCGTGACCACCCTGACCTACGGCGTGCAGTGCTTCAGCCGCTACCCCGACCACATGAAGCAGCAC
GACTTCTTCAAGTCCGCCATGCCCGAAGGCTACGTCCAGGAGCGCACCATCTTCTTCAAGGACGACGGCA
ACTACAAGACCCGCGCCGAGGTGAAGTTCGAGGGCGACACCCTGGTGAACCGCATCGAGCTGAAGGGCAT
CGACTTCAAGGAGGACGGCAACATCCTGGGGCACAAGCTGGAGTACAACTACAACAGCCACAACGTCTAT
ATCATGGCCGACAAGCAGAAGAACGGCATCAAGGTGAACTTCAAGATCCGCCACAACATCGAGGACGGCA
GCGTGCAGCTCGCCGACCACTACCAGCAGAACACCCCCATCGGCGACGGCCCCGTGCTGCTGCCCGACAA
CCACTACCTGAGCACCCAGTCCGCCCTGAGCAAAGACCCCAACGAGAAGCGCGATCACATGGTCCTGCTG
GAGTTCGTGACCGCCGCCGGGATCACTCTCGGCATGGACGAGCTGTACAAGTCCGGACTCAGATCTCGAG
CTCAAGCTTCGGTGAGGACTGATGGACATACATTATCTGAGAAAAGAAACTACCAGGTGACAAACAGCAT
GTTTGGTGCTTCAAGAAAGAAGTTTGTAGAGGGGGTCGACAGTGACTACCATGACGAAAACATGTACTAC
AGCCAGTCTTCTATGTTTCCACATCGGTCAGAAAAAGATATGCTGGCATCACCATCTACATCAGGTCAGC
TGTCTCAGTTTGGGGCAAGTTTATACGGGCAACAAAGTGCACTAGGCCTTCCAATGAGGGGGATGAGCAA
CAATACCCCTCAGTTAAATCGCAGCTTATCACAAGGCACTCAGTTACCGAGCCACGTCACGCCAACAACA
GGGGTACCAACAATGTCACTTCACACGCCTCCATCTCCAAGCAGGGGTATTTTGCCTATGAATCCTAGGA
ATATGATGAACCACTCCCAGGTTGGTCAGGGCATTGGAATTCCTAGCAGGACAAATAGCATGAGCAGTTC
AGGGTTAGGTAGCCCCAACAGAAGCTCGCCAAGCATAATATGTATGCCAAAGCAGCAGCCTTCTCGACAG
CCTTTTACTGTGAACAGTATGTCTGGATTTGGAATGAACAGGAATCAGGCATTTGGAATGAATAACTCCT
TATCAAGTAACATTTTTAATGGAACAGACGGAAGTGAAAATGTGACAGGATTGGACCTTTCAGATTTCCC
AGCATTAGCAGACCGAAACAGGAGGGAAGGAAGTGGTAACCCAACTCCATTAATAAACCCCTTGGCTGGA
AGAGCTCCTTATGTTGGAATGGTAACAAAACCAGCAAATGAACAATCCCAGGACTTCTCAATACACAATG
AAGATTTTCCAGCATTACCAGGCTCCAGCTATAAAGATCCAACATCAAGTAATGATGACAGTAAATCTAA
TTTGAATACATCTGGCAAGACAACTTCAAGTACAGATGGACCCAAATTCCCTGGAGATAAAAGTTCAACA
ACACAAAATAATAACCAGCAGAAAAAAGGGATCCAGGTGTTACCTGATGGTCGGGTTACTAACATTCCTC
AAGGGATGGTGACGTGACCGCGGGCCCGGGATCCACCGGATCTAGATAACTGATCATAATCAGCCATACC
ACATTTGTAGAGGTTTTACTTGCTTTAAAAAACCTCCCACACCTCCCCCTGAACCTGAAACATAAAATGA
ATGCAATTGTTGTTGTTAACTTGTTTATTGCAGCTTATAATGGTTACAAATAAAGCAATAGCATCACAAA
TTTCACAAATAAAGCATTTTTTTCACTGCATTCTAGTTGTGGTTTGTCCAAACTCATCAATGTATCTTAA
CGCGTAAATTGTAAGCGTTAATATTTTGTTAAAATTCGCGTTAAATTTTTGTTAAATCAGCTCATTTTTT
AACCAATAGGCCGAAATCGGCAAAATCCCTTATAAATCAAAAGAATAGACCGAGATAGGGT
[37 nt withheld, positions 2862-2898]
AAAGAACGTGGACTCCAACGTCAAAGG
[49 nt withheld, positions 2926-2974]
T
[91 nt withheld, positions 2976-3066]
G
[124 nt withheld, positions 3068-3191]
CAGGTGGCACTTTTCGGGGAAATGTGCGCGGAACCCCTATTTGTTTATTTTTCTAAATACATTCAAATAT
GTATCCGCTCATGAGACAATAACCCTGATAAATGCTTCAATAATATTGAAAAAGGAAGAGTCCTGAGGCG
GAAAGAACCAGCTGTGGAATGTGTGTCAGTTAGGGTGTGGAAAGTCCCCAGGCTCCCCAGCAGGCAGAAG
TATGCAAAGCATGCATCTCAATTAGTCAGCAACCAGGTGTGGAAAGTCCCCAGGCTCCCCAGCAGGCAGA
AGTATGCAAAGCATGCATCTCAATTAGTCAGCAACCATAGTCCCGCCCCTAACTCCGCCCATCCCGCCCC
TAACTCCGCCCAGTTCCGCCCATTCTCCGCCCCATGGCTGACTAATTTTTTTTATTTATGCAGAGGCCGA
GGCCGCCTCGGCCTCTGAGCTATTCCAGAAGTAGTGAGGAGGCTTTTTTGGAGGCCTAGGCTTTTGCAAA
GATCGATCAAGAGACAGGATGAGGATCGTTTCGCATGATTGAACAAGATGGATTGCACGCAGGTTCTCCG
GCCGCTTGGGTGGAGAGGCTATTCGGCTATGACTGGGCACAACAGACAATCGGCTGCTCTGATGCCGCCG
TGTTCCGGCTGTCAGCGCAGGGGCGCCCGGTTCTTTTTGTCAAGACCGACCTGTCCGGTGCCCTGAATGA
ACTGCAAGACGAGGCAGCGCGGCTATCGTGGCTGGCCACGACGGGCGTTCCTTGCGCAGCTGTGCTCGAC
GTTGTCACTGAAGCGGGAAGGGACTGGCTGCTATTGGGCGAAGTGCCGGGGCAGGATCTCCTGTCATCTC
ACCTTGCTCCTGCCGAGAAAGTATCCATCATGGCTGATGCAATGCGGCGGCTGCATACGCTTGATCCGGC
TACCTGCCCATTCGACCACCAAGCGAAACATCGCATCGAGCGAGCACGTACTCGGATGGAAGCCGGTCTT
GTCGATCAGGATGATCTGGACGAAGAGCATCAGGGGCTCGCGCCAGCCGAACTGTTCGCCAGGCTCAAGG
CGAGCATGCCCGACGGCGAGGATCTCGTCGTGACCCATGGCGATGCCTGCTTGCCGAATATCATGGTGGA
AAATGGCCGCTTTTCTGGATTCATCGACTGTGGCCGGCTGGGTGTGGCGGACCGCTATCAGGACATAGCG
TTGGCTACCCGTGATATTGCTGAAGAGCTTGGCGGCGAATGGGCTGACCGCTTCCTCGTGCTTTACGGTA
TCGCCGCTCCCGATTCGCAGCGCATCGCCTTCTATCGCCTTCTTGACGAGTTCTTCTGAGCGGGACTCTG
GGGTTCGAAATGACCGACCAAGCGACGCCCAACCTGCCATCACGAGATTTCGATTCCACCGCCGCCTTCT
ATGAAAGGTTGGGCTTCGGAATCGTTTTCCGGGACGCCGGCTGGATGATCCTCCAGCGCGGGGATCTCAT
GCTGGAGTTCTTCGCCCACCCTAGGGGGAGGCTAACTGAAACACGGAAGGAGACAATACCGGAAGGAACC
CGCGCTATGACGGCAATAAAAAGACAGAATAAAACGCACGGTGTTGGGTCGTTTGTTCATAAACGCGGGG
TTCGGTCCCAGGGCTGGCACTCTGTCGATACCCCACCGAGACCCCATTGGGGCCAATACGCCCGCGTTTC
TTCCTTTTCCCCACCCCACCCCCCAAGTTCGGGTGAAGGCCCAGGGCTCGCAGCCAACGTCGGGGCGGCA
GGCCCTGCCATAGCCTCAGGTTACTCATATATACTTTAGATTGATTTAAAACTTCATTTTTAATTTAAAA
GGATCTAGGTGAAGATCCTTTTTGATAATCTCATGACCAAAATCCCTTAACGTGAGTTTTCGTTCCACTG
AGCGTCAGACCCCGTAGAAAAGATCAAAGGATCTTCTTGAGATCCTTTTTTTCTGCGCGTAATCTGCTGC
TTGCAAACAAAAAAACCACCGCTACCAGCGGTGGTTTGTTTGCCGGATCAAGAGCTACCAACTCTTTTTC
CGAAGGTAACTGGCTTCAGCAGAGCGCAGATACCAAATACTGTCCTTCTAGTGTAGCCGTAGTTAGGCCA
CCACTTCAAGAACTCTGTAGCACCGCCTACATACCTCGCTCTGCTAATCCTGTTACCAGTGGCTGCTGCC
AGTGGCGATAAGTCGTGTCTTACCGGGTTGGACTCAAGACGATAGTTACCGGATAAGGCGCAGCGGTCGG
GCTGAACGGGGGGTTCGTGCACACAGCCCAGCTTGGAGCGAACGACCTACACCGAACTGAGATACCTACA
GCGTGAGCTATGAGAAAGCGCCACGCTTCCCGAAGGGAGAAAGGCGGACAGGTATCCGGTAAGCGGCAGG
GTCGGAACAGGAGAGCGCACGAGGGAGCTTCCAGGGGGAAACGCCTGGTATCTTTATAGTCCTGTCGGGT
TTCGCCACCTCTGACTTGAGCGTCGATTTTTGTGATGCTCGTCAGGGGGGCGGAGCCTATGGAAAAACGC
CAGCAACGCGGCCTTTTTACGGTTCCTGGCCTTTTGCTGGCCTTTTGCTCACATGTTCTTTCCTGCGTTA
TCCCCTGATTCTGTGGATAACCGTATTACCGCCATGCAT
